Addgene plasmid #79156: pC007 - pRFP constitutive expression
Purpose: RFP constitutively expressed
Depositing lab: Feng Zhang. Depositing organization: Broad Institute. Publication: C2c2 is a single-component programmable RNA-guided RNA-targeting CRISPR effector. Abudayyeh OO, Gootenberg JS, Konermann S, Joung J, Slaymaker IM, Cox DB, Shmakov S, Makarova KS, Semenova E, Minakhin L, Severinov K, Regev A, Lander ES, Koonin EV, Zhang F. Science. 2016 Jun 2. pii: aaf5573. 10.1126/science.aaf5573 PubMed 27256883.
Backbone
  Vector backbone: pMB1
  Backbone size w/o insert (bp): 2289
  Total vector size (bp): 2967
Growth in bacteria
  Bacterial resistance: Ampicillin, 100 μg/mL
  Growth temperature: 37°C
  Growth strain: STBL3
  Copy number: Low Copy
Gene/Insert
  Gene/Insert name: RFP
  Insert size (bp): 678
Terms and licenses: Academic/Nonprofit Terms; Industry Terms: Not Available to Industry
How to cite: pC007 - pRFP constitutive expression was a gift from Feng Zhang (Addgene plasmid # 79156 ; http://n2t.net/addgene:79156 ; RRID:Addgene_79156)
