[The description below was written by a language model from this plasmid's Addgene catalogue record and pLannotate feature annotations shown in this document.]
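Description:
pC007 - pRFP constitutive expression is a small (2,967 bp) bacterial expression plasmid built on a pMB1-type backbone and carrying a 678 bp RFP insert. It replicates in E. coli from a ColE1/pMB1-family origin and is selected with ampicillin through a β-lactamase (AmpR) gene driven by its own bla promoter. The catalogue entry lists it as low copy, whereas the automated annotation labels the origin generically as a high-copy ColE1/pMB1/pUC type. The record does not resolve this difference.

The payload is a single reporter cassette encoding mRFP1, the monomeric red fluorescent derivative of DsRed. Upstream of the coding sequence, the feature table detects a tet operator (tetO, O2) and a short fragment matched to a tetO-containing H1 promoter variant. These hits most likely reflect a tet-operator-bearing bacterial promoter, which would give unrepressed expression in a host lacking TetR, though the record does not name the promoter explicitly. A putative bacterial terminator lies upstream of the cassette, insulating it from read-through transcription. The rrnB T1 and phage T7Te terminators follow the mRFP1 open reading frame to end transcription before the origin.

The stated purpose is simply constitutive RFP expression in bacteria. The plasmid was deposited with a study characterising C2c2 as a programmable RNA-guided, RNA-targeting CRISPR effector. This suggests that the RFP transcript served as a fluorescent readout or target mRNA for RNA knockdown in E. coli, although the catalogue fields do not spell out that use.
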