Features (pLannotate 1.2.2; 9 found; start..end, strand, type, name):
    159..202     -  terminator     bacterial terminator: putative bacterial transcription terminator
    220..238     +  protein_bind   tet operator: tetO; bacterial operator O2 for the tetR and tetA genes tetracycline repressor TetR
    244..263     +  promoter       H1-2O2 promoter (fragment): doxycycline-inducible variant of the human H1 RNA promoter (Henriksen et al., 2007)
    299..976     +  CDS            mRFP1: monomeric derivative of DsRed (Campbell et al., 2002)
    994..1065    +  terminator     rrnB T1 terminator: transcription terminator T1 from the E. coli rrnB gene
   1081..1108    +  terminator     T7Te terminator: phage T7 early transcription terminator
   1312..1900    -  rep_origin     ori: high-copy-number ColE1/pMB1/pBR322/pUC origin of replication
   2071..2931    -  CDS            AmpR: β-lactamase; bla; confers resistance to ampicillin, carbenicillin, and related antibiotics
   2932..69      -  promoter       AmpR promoter (across the origin): bla
>Addgene plasmid #79156 | pC007 - pRFP constitutive expression | depositor full sequence | sequence record 148247 | pC007 - pRFP constitutive expression sequence 2967 bps
GGGTTATTGTCTCATGAGCGGATACATATTTGAATGTATTTAGAAAAATAAACAAATAGGGGTTCCGCGC
ACATTTCCCCGAAAAGTGCCACCTGACGTCTAAGAAACCATTATTATCATGACATTAACCTATAAAAATA
GGCGTATCACGAGGCAGAATTTCAGATAAAAAAAATCCTTAGCTTTCGCTAAGGATGATTTCTGGAATTC
ATGAGATCTTCCCTATCAGTGATAGAGATTGACATCCCTATCAGTGATAGAGATACTGAGCACGGATCTG
AAAGAGGAGAAAGGATCTATGGCGAGTAGCGAAGACGTTATCAAAGAGTTCATGCGTTTCAAAGTTCGTA
TGGAAGGTTCCGTTAACGGTCACGAGTTCGAAATCGAAGGTGAAGGTGAAGGTCGTCCGTACGAAGGTAC
CCAGACCGCTAAACTGAAAGTTACCAAAGGTGGTCCGCTGCCGTTCGCTTGGGACATCCTGTCCCCGCAG
TTCCAGTACGGTTCCAAAGCTTACGTTAAACACCCGGCTGACATCCCGGACTACCTGAAACTGTCCTTCC
CGGAAGGTTTCAAATGGGAACGTGTTATGAACTTCGAAGACGGTGGTGTTGTTACCGTTACCCAGGACTC
CTCCCTGCAAGACGGTGAGTTCATCTACAAAGTTAAACTGCGTGGTACCAACTTCCCGTCCGACGGTCCG
GTTATGCAGAAAAAAACCATGGGTTGGGAAGCTTCCACCGAACGTATGTACCCGGAAGACGGTGCTCTGA
AAGGTGAAATCAAAATGCGTCTGAAACTGAAAGACGGTGGTCACTACGACGCTGAAGTTAAAACCACCTA
CATGGCTAAAAAACCGGTTCAGCTGCCGGGTGCTTACAAAACCGACATCAAACTGGACATCACCTCCCAC
AACGAAGACTACACCATCGTTGAACAGTACGAACGTGCTGAAGGTCGTCACTCCACCGGTGCTTAATAAG
GATCTCCAGGCATCAAATAAAACGAAAGGCTCAGTCGAAAGACTGGGCCTTTCGTTTTATCTGTTGTTTG
TCGGTGAACGCTCTCTACTAGAGTCACACTGGCTCACCTTCGGGTGGGCCTTTCTGCGTTTATAGGATCC
TAACTCGAGCTGCAGGCTTCCTCGCTCACTGACTCGCTGCGCTCGGTCGTTCGGCTGCGGCGAGCGGTAT
CAGCTCACTCAAAGGCGGTAATACGGTTATCCACAGAATCAGGGGATAACGCAGGAAAGAACATGTGAGC
AAAAGGCCAGCAAAAGGCCAGGAACCGTAAAAAGGCCGCGTTGCTGGCGTTTTTCCATAGGCTCCGCCCC
CCTGACGAGCATCACAAAAATCGACGCTCAAGTCAGAGGTGGCGAAACCCGACAGGACTATAAAGATACC
AGGCGTTTCCCCCTGGAAGCTCCCTCGTGCGCTCTCCTGTTCCGACCCTGCCGCTTACCGGATACCTGTC
CGCCTTTCTCCCTTCGGGAAGCGTGGCGCTTTCTCATAGCTCACGCTGTAGGTATCTCAGTTCGGTGTAG
GTCGTTCGCTCCAAGCTGGGCTGTGTGCACGAACCCCCCGTTCAGCCCGACCGCTGCGCCTTATCCGGTA
ACTATCGTCTTGAGTCCAACCCGGTAAGACACGACTTATCGCCACTGGCAGCAGCCACTGGTAACAGGAT
TAGCAGAGCGAGGTATGTAGGCGGTGCTACAGAGTTCTTGAAGTGGTGGCCTAACTACGGCTACACTAGA
AGGACAGTATTTGGTATCTGCGCTCTGCTGAAGCCAGTTACCTTCGGAAAAAGAGTTGGTAGCTCTTGAT
CCGGCAAACAAACCACCGCTGGTAGCGGTGGTTTTTTTGTTTGCAAGCAGCAGATTACGCGCAGAAAAAA
AGGATCTCAAGAAGATCCTTTGATCTTTTCTACGGGGTCTGACGCTCAGTGGAACGAAAACTCACGTTAA
GGGATTTTGGTCATGAGATTATCAAAAAGGATCTTCACCTAGATCCTTTTAAATTAAAAATGAAGTTTTA
AATCAATCTAAAGTATATATGAGTAAACTTGGTCTGACAGTTACCAATGCTTAATCAGTGAGGCACCTAT
CTCAGCGATCTGTCTATTTCGTTCATCCATAGTTGCCTGACTCCCCGTCGTGTAGATAACTACGATACGG
GAGGGCTTACCATCTGGCCCCAGTGCTGCAATGATACCGCGAGACCCACGCTCACCGGCTCCAGATTTAT
CAGCAATAAACCAGCCAGCCGGAAGGGCCGAGCGCAGAAGTGGTCCTGCAACTTTATCCGCCTCCATCCA
GTCTATTAATTGTTGCCGGGAAGCTAGAGTAAGTAGTTCGCCAGTTAATAGTTTGCGCAACGTTGTTGCC
ATTGCTGCAGGCATCGTGGTGTCACGCTCGTCGTTTGGTATGGCTTCATTCAGCTCCGGTTCCCAACGAT
CAAGGCGAGTTACATGATCCCCCATGTTGTGCAAAAAAGCGGTTAGCTCCTTCGGTCCTCCGATCGTTGT
CAGAAGTAAGTTGGCCGCAGTGTTATCACTCATGGTTATGGCAGCACTGCATAATTCTCTTACTGTCATG
CCATCCGTAAGATGCTTTTCTGTGACTGGTGAGTACTCAACCAAGTCATTCTGAGAATAGTGTATGCGGC
GACCGAGTTGCTCTTGCCCGGCGTCAACACGGGATAATACCGCGCCACATAGCAGAACTTTAAAAGTGCT
CATCATTGGAAAACGTTCTTCGGGGCGAAAACTCTCAAGGATCTTACCGCTGTTGAGATCCAGTTCGATG
TAACCCACTCGTGCACCCAACTGATCTTCAGCATCTTTTACTTTCACCAGCGTTTCTGGGTGAGCAAAAA
CAGGAAGGCAAAATGCCGCAAAAAAGGGAATAAGGGCGACACGGAAATGTTGAATACTCATACTCTTCCT
TTTTCAATATTATTGAAGCATTTATCA
