Features (pLannotate 1.2.2; 9 found; start..end, strand, type, name):
    159..202     -  terminator     bacterial terminator: putative bacterial transcription terminator
    220..238     +  protein_bind   tet operator: tetO; bacterial operator O2 for the tetR and tetA genes tetracycline repressor TetR
    244..263     +  promoter       H1-2O2 promoter (fragment): doxycycline-inducible variant of the human H1 RNA promoter (Henriksen et al., 2007)
    299..976     +  CDS            mRFP1: monomeric derivative of DsRed (Campbell et al., 2002)
    994..1065    +  terminator     rrnB T1 terminator: transcription terminator T1 from the E. coli rrnB gene
   1081..1108    +  terminator     T7Te terminator: phage T7 early transcription terminator
   1312..1900    -  rep_origin     ori: high-copy-number ColE1/pMB1/pBR322/pUC origin of replication
   2071..2931    -  CDS            AmpR: β-lactamase; bla; confers resistance to ampicillin, carbenicillin, and related antibiotics
   2932..69      -  promoter       AmpR promoter (across the origin): bla
>Addgene plasmid #79156 | pC007 - pRFP constitutive expression | depositor full sequence | sequence record 150460 | pC007 - pRFP constitutive expression sequence 2967 bps
GGGTTATTGTCTCATGAGCGGATACATATTTGAATGTATTTAGAAAAATAAACAAATAGGGGTTCCGCGC
ACATTTCCCCGAAAAGTGCCACCTGACGTCTAAGAAACCATTATTATCATGACATTAACCTATAAAAATA
GGCGTATCACGAGGCAGAATTTCAGATAAAAAAAATCCTTAGCTTTCGCTAAGGATGATTTCTGGAATTC
ATGAGATCTTCCCTATCAGTGATAGAGATTGACATCCCTATCAGTGATAGAGATACTGAGCACGGATCTG
AAAGAGGAGAAAGGATCTATGGCGAGTAGCGAAGACGTTATCAAAGAGTTCATGCGTTTCAAAGTTCGTA
TGGAAGGTTCCGTTAACGGTCACGAGTTCGAAATCGAAGGTGAAGGTGAAGGTCGTCCGTACGAAGGTAC
CCAGACCGCTAAACTGAAAGTTACCAAAGGTGGTCCGCTGCCGTTCGCTTGGGACATCCTGTCCCCGCAG
TTCCAGTACGGTTCCAAAGCTTACGTTAAACACCCGGCTGACATCCCGGACTACCTGAAACTGTCCTTCC
CGGAAGGTTTCAAATGGGAACGTGTTATGAACTTCGAAGACGGTGGTGTTGTTACCGTTACCCAGGACTC
CTCCCTGCAAGACGGTGAGTTCATCTACAAAGTTAAACTGCGTGGTACCAACTTCCCGTCCGACGGTCCG
GTTATGCAGAAAAAAACCATGGGTTGGGAAGCTTCCACCGAACGTATGTACCCGGAAGACGGTGCTCTGA
AAGGTGAAATCAAAATGCGTCTGAAACTGAAAGACGGTGGTCACTACGACGCTGAAGTTAAAACCACCTA
CATGGCTAAAAAACCGGTTCAGCTGCCGGGTGCTTACAAAACCGACATCAAACTGGACATCACCTCCCAC
AACGAAGACTACACCATCGTTGAACAGTACGAACGTGCTGAAGGTCGTCACTCCACCGGTGCTTAATAAG
GATCTCCAGGCATCAAATAAAACGAAAGGCTCAGTCGAAAGACTGGGCCTTTCGTTTTATCTGTTGTTTG
TCGGTGAACGCTCTCTACTAGAGTCACACTGGCTCACCTTCGGGTGGGCCTTTCTGCGTTTATAGGATCC
TAACTCGAGCTGCAGGCTTCCTCGCTCACTGACTCGCTGCGCTCGGTCGTTCGGCTGCGGCGAGCGGTAT
CAGCTCACTCAAAGGCGGTAATACGGTTATCCACAGAATCAGGGGATAACGCAGGAAAGAACATGTGAGC
AAAAGGCCAGCAAAAGGCCAGGAACCGTAAAAAGGCCGCGTTGCTGGCGTTTTTCCACAGGCTCCGCCCC
CCTGACGAGCATCACAAAAATCGACGCTCAAGTCAGAGGTGGCGAAACCCGACAGGACTATAAAGATACC
AGGCGTTTCCCCCTGGAAGCTCCCTCGTGCGCTCTCCTGTTCCGACCCTGCCGCTTACCGGATACCTGTC
CGCCTTTCTCCCTTCGGGAAGCGTGGCGCTTTCTCATAGCTCACGCTGTAGGTATCTCAGTTCGGTGTAG
GTCGTTCGCTCCAAGCTGGGCTGTGTGCACGAACCCCCCGTTCAGCCCGACCGCTGCGCCTTATCCGGTA
ACTATCGTCTTGAGTCCAACCCGGTAAGACACGACTTATCGCCACTGGCAGCAGCCACTGGTAACAGGAT
TAGCAGAGCGAGGTATGTAGGCGGTGCTACAGAGTTCTTGAAGTGGTGGCCTAACTACGGCTACACTAGA
AGGACAGTATTTGGTATCTGCGCTCTGCTGAAGCCAGTTACCTTCGGAAAAAGAGTTGGTAGCTCTTGAT
CCGGCAAACAAACCACCGCTGGTAGCGGTGGTTTTTTTGTTTGCAAGCAGCAGATTACGCGCAGAAAAAA
AGGATCTCAAGAAGATCCTTTGATCTTTTCTACGGGGTCTGACGCTCAGTGGAACGAAAACTCACGTTAA
GGGATTTTGGTCATGAGATTATCAAAAAGGATCTTCACCTAGATCCTTTTAAATTAAAAATGAAGTTTTA
AATCAATCTAAAGTATATATGAGTAAACTTGGTCTGACAGTTACCAATGCTTAATCAGTGAGGCACCTAT
CTCAGCGATCTGTCTATTTCGTTCATCCATAGTTGCCTGACTCCCCGTCGTGTAGATAACTACGATACGG
GAGGGCTTACCATCTGGCCCCAGTGCTGCAATGATACCGCGAGACCCACGCTCACCGGCTCCAGATTTAT
CAGCAATAAACCAGCCAGCCGGAAGGGCCGAGCGCAGAAGTGGTCCTGCAACTTTATCCGCCTCCATCCA
GTCTATTAATTGTTGCCGGGAAGCTAGAGTAAGTAGTTCGCCAGTTAATAGTTTGCGCAACGTTGTTGCC
ATTGCTGCAGGCATCGTGGTGTCACGCTCGTCGTTTGGTATGGCTTCATTCAGCTCCGGTTCCCAACGAT
CAAGGCGAGTTACATGATCCCCCATGTTGTGCAAAAAAGCGGTTAGCTCCTTCGGTCCTCCGATCGTTGT
CAGAAGTAAGTTGGCCGCAGTGTTATCACTCATGGTTATGGCAGCACTGCATAATTCTCTTACTGTCATG
CCATCCGTAAGATGCTTTTCTGTGACTGGTGAGTACTCAACCAAGTCATTCTGAGAATAGTGTATGCGGC
GACCGAGTTGCTCTTGCCCGGCGTCAACACGGGATAATACCGCGCCACATAGCAGAACTTTAAAAGTGCT
CATCATTGGAAAACGTTCTTCGGGGCGAAAACTCTCAAGGATCTTACCGCTGTTGAGATCCAGTTCGATG
TAACCCACTCGTGCACCCAACTGATCTTCAGCATCTTTTACTTTCACCAGCGTTTCTGGGTGAGCAAAAA
CAGGAAGGCAAAATGCCGCAAAAAAGGGAATAAGGGCGACACGGAAATGTTGAATACTCATACTCTTCCT
TTTTCAATATTATTGAAGCATTTATCA
