>Addgene plasmid #79156 | pC007 - pRFP constitutive expression | addgene partial sequence | sequence record 150455 | pBR322ori-F 5'-GGGAAACGCCTGGTATCTTT-3'
CCACCTCTGACTTGAGCGTCGATTTTTGTGATGCTCGTCAGGGGGGCGGAGCCTGTGGAAAAACGCCAGC
AACGCGGCCTTTTTACGGTTCCTGGCCTTTTGCTGGCCTTTTGCTCACATGTTCTTTCCTGCGTTATCCC
CTGATTCTGTGGATAACCGTATTACCGCCTTTGAGTGAGCTGATACCGCTCGCCGCAGCCGAACGACCGA
GCGCAGCGAGTCAGTGAGCGAGGAAGCCTGCAGCTCGAGTTAGGATCCTATAAACGCAGAAAGGCCCACC
CGAAGGTGAGCCAGTGTGACTCTAGTAGAGAGCGTTCACCGACAAACAACAGATAAAACGAAAGGCCCAG
TCTTTCGACTGAGCCTTTCGTTTTATTTGATGCCTGGAGATCCTTATTAAGCACCGGTGGAGTGACGACC
TTCAGCACGTTCGTACTGTTCAACGATGGTGTAGTCTTCGTTGTGGGAGGTGATGTCCAGTTTGATGTCG
GTTTTGTAAGCACCCGGCAGCTGAACCGGTTTTTTAGCCATGTAGGTGGTTTTAACTTCAGCGTCGTAGT
GACCACCGTCTTTCAGTTTCAGACGCATTTTGATTTCACCTTTCAGAGCACCGTCTTCCGGGTACATACG
TTCGGTGGAAGCTTCCCAACCCATGGTTTTTTTCTGCATAACCGGACCGTCGGACGGGAAGTTGGTACCA
CGCAGTTTAACTTTGTAGATGAACTCACCGTCTTGCAGGGAGGAGTCCTGGGTAACGGTAACAACACCAC
CGTCTTCGAAGTTCATAACACGTTCCCATTTGAAACCTTCCGGGAAGGACAGTTTCA
