>Addgene plasmid #79156 | pC007 - pRFP constitutive expression | addgene partial sequence | sequence record 150458 | Amp-R 5'-ATAATACCGCGCCACATAGC-3'
ATCATTGGAAAACGTTCTTCGGGGCGAAAACTCTCAAGGATCTTACCGCTGTTGAGATCCAGTTCGATGT
AACCCACTCGTGCACCCAACTGATCTTCAGCATCTTTTACTTTCACCAGCGTTTCTGGGTGAGCAAAAAC
AGGAAGGCAAAATGCCGCAAAAAAGGGAATAAGGGCGACACGGAAATGTTGAATACTCATACTCTTCCTT
TTTCAATATTATTGAAGCATTTATCAGGGTTATTGTCTCATGAGCGGATACATATTTGAATGTATTTAGA
AAAATAAACAAATAGGGGTTCCGCGCACATTTCCCCGAAAAGTGCCACCTGACGTCTAAGAAACCATTAT
TATCATGACATTAACCTATAAAAATAGGCGTATCACGAGGCAGAATTTCAGATAAAAAAAATCCTTAGCT
TTCGCTAAGGATGATTTCTGGAATTCATGAGATCTTCCCTATCAGTGATAGAGATTGACATCCCTATCAG
TGATAGAGATACTGAGCACGGATCTGAAAGAGGAGAAAGGATCTATGGCGAGTAGCGAAGACGTTATCAA
AGAGTTCATGCGTTTCAAAGTTCGTATGGAAGGTTCCGTTAACGGTCACGAGTTCGAAATCGAAGGTGAA
GGTGAAGGTCGTCCGTACGAAGGTACCCAGACCGCTAAACTGAAAGTTACCAAAGGTGGTCCGCTGCCGT
TCGCTTGGGACATCCTGTCCCCGCAGTTCCAGTACGGTTCCAAAGCTTACGTTAAACACCCGGCTGACAT
CCCGGACTACCTGAAACTGTCCTTCCCGGAAGGTTTCAAATGGGAACGTGTTATGAACTTCGAAGACGGT
GGTGTTGTTACCGTTACCCAGGACTCCTCCCTGCAAGACGGTGAGTTCATCTACAA
